>Addgene plasmid #72286 | pCI SMN1 | addgene partial sequence | sequence record 133278 | chim-int-F 5'-TCTTACTGACATCCACTTTGCC-3'
TTCATTACAGCTCTTAAGGCTAGAGTACTTAATACGACTCACTATAGGCTAGCCTCGAGATAATTCCCCC
ACCACCTCCCATATGTCCAGATTCTCTTGATGATGCTGATGCTTTGGGAAGTATGTTAATTTCATGGTAC
ATGAGTGGCTATCATACTGGCTATTATATGGTAAGTAATCACTCAGCATCTTTTCCTGACAATTTTTTTG
TAGTTATGTGACTTTGTTTTGTAAATTTATAAAATACTACTTGCTTCTCTCTTTATATTACTAAAAAATA
AAAATAAAAAAATACAACTGTCTGAGGCTTAAATTACTCTTGCATTGTCCCTAAGTATAATTTTAGTTAA
TTTTAAAAAGCTTTCATGCTATTGTTAGATTATTTTGATTATACACTTTTGAATTGAAATTATACTTTTT
CTAAATAATGTTTTAATCTCTGATTTGAAATTGATTGTAGGGAATGGAAAAGATGGGATAATTTTTCATA
AATGAAAAATGAAATTCTTTTTTTTTTTTTTTTTTTTTGAGACGGAGTCTTGCTCTGTTGCCCAGGCTGG
AGTGCAATGGCGTGATCTTGGCTCACAGCAAGCTCTGCCTCCTGGATTCACGCCATTCTCCTGCCTCAGC
CTCAGAGGTAGCTGGGACTACAGTTGCCTGCCACCACGCCTGTCTAATTTTTTGTATTTTTTTGTAAAGA
CAGGGTTTCACTGTGTTAGCCAGGATGGTCTCAATCTCCTGACCCCGTGATCCACCCGCCTCGGCCTTCC
AAGAGAAATGAAATTTTTTTAATG
