>Addgene plasmid #72286 | pCI SMN1 | addgene partial sequence | sequence record 133279 | EBV-rev 5'-GTGGTTTGTCCAAACTCATC-3'
CGCCCGGGCACATACGCCTCACATACATTTTGTTAAACCATTTGAAACATTTTAAGACACTCTAACACTT
CATTCCTAAATGCTTAAGTATGCAAATTAAGACAGTCTTTTATAAACTACAACACCCTTCTCACAGCTCA
TAAAATTACCAATAATTATCCAATATCATTCAAAATCTAATCCACATTCAAATTTTCTCAACTGCCTCAC
CACCGTGCTGGCCTCCCACCCCCACCTCAGTCTTTTACAGATGGTTTTTCAAAATAGAGTCCAGTAAAAT
ATTTCACATTGCATTTGGTTATTACATAACCTTTAATCAAGAAGAGTTACCCATTCCACTTCCTTTTTTC
TTTCCCAACACTTGATATTTTGAAGAAATGAGGCCAGTTATCGTCTATAACGCTTCACATTCCAGATCTG
TCTGATCGTTTCTTTAGTGGTGTCATTTAGTGCTGCTCTATGCCAGCATTTCCTGCAAATGAGAAATTAG
AACCAGAGGCTTGACGAATTCCAGTTAAACCATGTCCTCTGTGGACACCAGTTAAACTTGACTAGAGCAC
TTCATATGTCAGAGTGTACAGTGCAGTATGCCTAGGTTATCCCATATCACAATAAAAAAAAGTCTGCTGG
TCTGCCTACTAGTGATATAAAATGGCATCATATCCTAAAGCTCTTTATTGTGAAAGTATGTTTCTTCCAC
ATAACCAACCAGTTAAGTATGAGAATTCTAGTAGGGATGTAGATTAACCTTTTATCTAATAGTTTTGGCA
TCAAAATTCTTTAATATTGATTGTTTTACATTAACCTTTCAACTTTTTAACATCTGAACTTTTTAAATGT
TCAAAAACATTTGTTTTCCACAAACCATAAAGTTT
