[The description below was written by a language model from this plasmid's Addgene catalogue record.]
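Description:
pCI SMN1 is a mammalian expression plasmid that serves as a splicing minigene for the human survival of motor neuron 1 (SMN1, telomeric copy) gene. It is built on the commercial pCI backbone, recorded as about 5.5 kb without insert. It is propagated in E. coli as a high-copy plasmid under ampicillin selection. No feature table accompanies the record, so backbone elements beyond the promoter and resistance marker are not itemised. The 5′ sequencing primer name does point to the chimeric intron that sits downstream of the promoter in pCI-type vectors.

The insert is a genomic fragment of roughly 6.8 kb spanning SMN1 exons 6, 7 and 8 together with the intervening introns. It was cloned between XhoI and SmaI sites, both of which are retained, and is transcribed from the CMV promoter. Because the introns are present, the transcript made in transfected mammalian cells must be processed by the cellular splicing machinery. The ratio of exon 7-included to exon 7-skipped products can then be measured. The construct is described as an SMN1 exon 7 splicing cassette and comes from work showing that a single nucleotide in the SMN gene governs exon 7 splicing and underlies spinal muscular atrophy. It is therefore suited to studying the cis elements and trans-acting factors that control exon 7 inclusion.

The depositor notes several single-nucleotide differences and one single-base deletion relative to the closest genomic reference sequence, with possibly other SNPs, and states that these should not affect plasmid function.
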