Addgene plasmid #72286: pCI SMN1
Purpose: SMN1 exon 7 splicing cassette
Depositing lab: Elliot Androphy. Depositing organization: Tufts Medical Center. Publication: A single nucleotide in the SMN gene regulates splicing and is responsible for spinal muscular atrophy. Lorson CL, Hahnen E, Androphy EJ, Wirth B. Proc Natl Acad Sci U S A. 1999 May 25;96(11):6307-11. PubMed 10339583.
Backbone
  Vector backbone: pCI
  Backbone manufacturer: Promega
  Backbone size w/o insert (bp): 5472
  Vector type: Mammalian Expression
Growth in bacteria
  Bacterial resistance: Ampicillin, 100 μg/mL
  Growth temperature: 37°C
  Growth strain: DH5alpha
  Copy number: High Copy
Gene/Insert
  Gene/Insert name: SMN1 (alt name: survival of motor neuron 1, telomeric)
  Species: H. sapiens (human)
  Insert size (bp): 6840
  Mutation: exons 6-7-8 including introns
  Entrez Gene: SMN1 (a.k.a. BCD541, GEMIN1, SMA, SMA1, SMA2, SMA3, SMA4, SMA@, SMN, SMNT, T-BCD541, TDRD16A)
  Promoter: CMV
  Cloning method: Restriction Enzyme; 5′ cloning site XhoI (not destroyed); 3′ cloning site SmaI (not destroyed)
  Sequencing primers: 5′ chim-int-F; 3′ EBV-rev
Terms and licenses: Academic/Nonprofit Terms; Industry Terms: Not Available to Industry
Depositor comments: SMN1 contains C21123G, T21668C, G21721T, A27578C, A27660G, G27734A, T21595del, and potentially other SNPs compared to the closest reference sequence NG_008691.1. Depositor states that these discrepancies should not affect plasmid function.
How to cite: pCI SMN1 was a gift from Elliot Androphy (Addgene plasmid # 72286 ; http://n2t.net/addgene:72286 ; RRID:Addgene_72286)
